Addgene plasmid #12057: pAG81 ZAP3 3'UTR mut
Depositing lab: David Bartel. Depositing organization: Whitehead Institute for Biomedical Research. Publication: The widespread impact of mammalian MicroRNAs on mRNA repression and evolution. Farh KK, Grimson A, Jan C, Lewis BP, Johnston WK, Lim LP, Burge CB, Bartel DP. Science. 2005 Dec 16. 310(5755):1817-21. 10.1126/science.1121158 PubMed 16308420.
Backbone
  Vector backbone: pIS2
  Backbone manufacturer: pIS2 derived from pRL-SV40 (Promega)
  Backbone size w/o insert (bp): 3700
  Vector type: Mammalian Expression, Luciferase
Growth in bacteria
  Bacterial resistance: Ampicillin, 100 μg/mL
  Growth temperature: 37°C
  Growth strain: DH5alpha
  Copy number: High Copy
Gene/Insert
  Gene/Insert name: N3 3'UTR mut (alt name: ZAP3)
  Species: H. sapiens (human)
  Insert size (bp): 650
  Mutation: Mutations in microRNA recognition sites (seed matches): 31-36 and 651-656.
  GenBank ID: L40403
  Entrez Gene: YLPM1 (a.k.a. C14orf170, PPP1R169, ZAP113, ZAP3)
  Cloning method: Restriction Enzyme; 5′ cloning site SacI (not destroyed); 3′ cloning site XbaI (not destroyed)
  Sequencing primers: 5′ EBV rev primer (GTGGTTTGTCCAAACTCATC)
Terms and licenses: Academic/Nonprofit Terms; Industry Terms: Not Available to Industry
Depositor comments: ZAP3 3'UTR mutant in renilla luciferase reporter plasmid.
How to cite: pAG81 ZAP3 3'UTR mut was a gift from David Bartel (Addgene plasmid # 12057 ; http://n2t.net/addgene:12057 ; RRID:Addgene_12057)
