[The description below was written by a language model from this plasmid's Addgene catalogue record and pLannotate feature annotations shown in this document.]
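Description:
pAG81 ZAP3 3'UTR mut is a mammalian Renilla luciferase reporter plasmid built on pIS2, a derivative of the commercial pRL-SV40 vector. It carries a roughly 650 bp fragment of the human ZAP3 (YLPM1, also listed as N3) 3' untranslated region cloned between retained SacI and XbaI sites. In bacteria it is propagated as a high-copy plasmid through a ColE1/pUC-type origin and selected with ampicillin via the β-lactamase gene and its native promoter.

The reporter unit is driven by the SV40 enhancer and early promoter, followed by a chimeric β-globin/immunoglobulin intron that promotes efficient processing and expression of the transcript. A T7 promoter just upstream of the coding region would allow in vitro transcription. The Renilla luciferase open reading frame ends close to the end of the numbered circular sequence. The unannotated stretch at the start of the record, before the SV40 late polyadenylation signal, is where the UTR insert would be expected to lie, although the feature table does not label it. The poly(A) signal and a short adjacent large T antigen fragment are annotated on the minus strand, which reflects how this bidirectional SV40 segment is called by the annotation tool.

In this version, two microRNA seed-match sites in the UTR, recorded at positions 31-36 and 651-656, have been mutated; the record does not name the microRNA involved. The construct therefore serves as the site-disrupted control in luciferase assays of microRNA-mediated repression. It would presumably be compared with a matching wild-type UTR reporter to show that any reduction in Renilla signal depends on intact seed matches.
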