Features (pLannotate 1.2.2; 9 found; start..end, strand, type, name):
    694..815     -  polyA_signal   SV40 poly(A) signal: SV40 polyadenylation signal
    838..906     -  CDS            large T antigen (fragment): large T antigen from SV40 (simian virus 40)
    948..1052    +  promoter       AmpR promoter: bla
   1053..1913    +  CDS            AmpR: β-lactamase; bla; confers resistance to ampicillin, carbenicillin, and related antibiotics
   2084..2672    +  rep_origin     ori: high-copy-number ColE1/pMB1/pBR322/pUC origin of replication
   2801..3158    +  promoter       SV40 promoter: SV40 enhancer and early promoter
   3228..3360    +  intron         chimeric intron: chimera between introns from human β-globin and immunoglobulin heavy chain genes
   3405..3423    +  promoter       T7 promoter: promoter for bacteriophage T7 RNA polymerase
   3433..4368    +  CDS            Rluc: luciferase from the anthozoan coelenterate Renilla reniformis (sea pansy)
>Addgene plasmid #12057 | pAG81 ZAP3 3'UTR mut | depositor full sequence | sequence record 7202 | Author sequence
CAATCAATTACATATGAAAGGGCATTCTTAGAATGCAGCAGATATGTGGCACAGCCTACCCAACATATGC
ATAATTGTCTCTTCTTTGCTACAAGATCTCCAAATTTGAGTTTCTGTCAACAGAGGCAGAAGAACTTATT
GAATGGGGAGGCAGAGGGTTGCCACTGGCTGCTAGATTTGTTCTTCTGCATTTTATCCTAAGTGACGGGG
AAAAATTAAATGACTGTGTAGGCAATGGATTTTGCTCAGGCTGATTAGAGGCTTACATAGTGTGAGTTTA
AAGTTTCTGTGTACCTAATGTAAAATGCTTTCGATCACACCTCTGTAGAGATGTTTGCCTTTCCCTGTCA
TTCAAGAATATGCGACCTATAGAGTTACGTTGACTTTTCAGTGTTTACTGAAGTACAGAGATTAGCAATG
CCTTGGAATAGTGTTGCTTTTTAAATCCAGAATATTACTCGGTTTATTTAATACTTGAGCCCTTGCTAAA
GTTGCTCCTCATATTCTTTTGAAAATGTACAAAATGAGAACTCTGATTCCTACCCCCTAGAGTATACAGA
ATCTCCAGGGAGTGGTCCCATCGAACCCGTGTGTGATATAGAGGACTCTTGATAAAAACTGTGTTTATAT
AAAGATGGTGTCAACCTCTAGAATGCAAGATTTCTCTAGAGCGGCCGCTTCGAGCAGACATGATAAGATA
CATTGATGAGTTTGGACAAACCACAACTAGAATGCAGTGAAAAAAATGCTTTATTTGTGAAATTTGTGAT
GCTATTGCTTTATTTGTAACCATTATAAGCTGCAATAAACAAGTTAACAACAACAATTGCATTCATTTTA
TGTTTCAGGTTCAGGGGGAGGTGTGGGAGGTTTTTTAAAGCAAGTAAAACCTCTACAAATGTGGTAAAAT
CGATAAGGATCCAGGTGGCACTTTTCGGGGAAATGTGCGCGGAACCCCTATTTGTTTATTTTTCTAAATA
CATTCAAATATGTATCCGCTCATGAGACAATAACCCTGATAAATGCTTCAATAATATTGAAAAAGGAAGA
GTATGAGTATTCAACATTTCCGTGTCGCCCTTATTCCCTTTTTTGCGGCATTTTGCCTTCCTGTTTTTGC
TCACCCAGAAACGCTGGTGAAAGTAAAAGATGCTGAAGATCAGTTGGGTGCACGAGTGGGTTACATCGAA
CTGGATCTCAACAGCGGTAAGATCCTTGAGAGTTTTCGCCCCGAAGAACGTTTTCCAATGATGAGCACTT
TTAAAGTTCTGCTATGTGGCGCGGTATTATCCCGTATTGACGCCGGGCAAGAGCAACTCGGTCGCCGCAT
ACACTATTCTCAGAATGACTTGGTTGAGTACTCACCAGTCACAGAAAAGCATCTTACGGATGGCATGACA
GTAAGAGAATTATGCAGTGCTGCCATAACCATGAGTGATAACACTGCGGCCAACTTACTTCTGACAACGA
TCGGAGGACCGAAGGAGCTAACCGCTTTTTTGCACAACATGGGGGATCATGTAACTCGCCTTGATCGTTG
GGAACCGGAGCTGAATGAAGCCATACCAAACGACGAGCGTGACACCACGATGCCTGTAGCAATGGCAACA
ACGTTGCGCAAACTATTAACTGGCGAACTACTTACTCTAGCTTCCCGGCAACAATTAATAGACTGGATGG
AGGCGGATAAAGTTGCAGGACCACTTCTGCGCTCGGCCCTTCCGGCTGGCTGGTTTATTGCTGATAAATC
TGGAGCCGGTGAGCGTGGGTCTCGCGGTATCATTGCAGCACTGGGGCCAGATGGTAAGCCCTCCCGTATC
GTAGTTATCTACACGACGGGGAGTCAGGCAACTATGGATGAACGAAATAGACAGATCGCTGAGATAGGTG
CCTCACTGATTAAGCATTGGTAACTGTCAGACCAAGTTTACTCATATATACTTTAGATTGATTTAAAACT
TCATTTTTAATTTAAAAGGATCTAGGTGAAGATCCTTTTTGATAATCTCATGACCAAAATCCCTTAACGT
GAGTTTTCGTTCCACTGAGCGTCAGACCCCGTAGAAAAGATCAAAGGATCTTCTTGAGATCCTTTTTTTC
TGCGCGTAATCTGCTGCTTGCAAACAAAAAAACCACCGCTACCAGCGGTGGTTTGTTTGCCGGATCAAGA
GCTACCAACTCTTTTTCCGAAGGTAACTGGCTTCAGCAGAGCGCAGATACCAAATACTGTTCTTCTAGTG
TAGCCGTAGTTAGGCCACCACTTCAAGAACTCTGTAGCACCGCCTACATACCTCGCTCTGCTAATCCTGT
TACCAGTGGCTGCTGCCAGTGGCGATAAGTCGTGTCTTACCGGGTTGGACTCAAGACGATAGTTACCGGA
TAAGGCGCAGCGGTCGGGCTGAACGGGGGGTTCGTGCACACAGCCCAGCTTGGAGCGAACGACCTACACC
GAACTGAGATACCTACAGCGTGAGCTATGAGAAAGCGCCACGCTTCCCGAAGGGAGAAAGGCGGACAGGT
ATCCGGTAAGCGGCAGGGTCGGAACAGGAGAGCGCACGAGGGAGCTTCCAGGGGGAAACGCCTGGTATCT
TTATAGTCCTGTCGGGTTTCGCCACCTCTGACTTGAGCGTCGATTTTTGTGATGCTCGTCAGGGGGGCGG
AGCCTATGGAAAAACGCCAGCAACGCGGCCTTTTTACGGTTCCTGGCCTTTTGCTGGCCTTTTGCTCACA
TGGCTCGACAGATCTGCGCAGCACCATGGCCTGAAATAACCTCTGAAAGAGGAACTTGGTTAGGTACCTT
CTGAGGCGGAAAGAACCAGCTGTGGAATGTGTGTCAGTTAGGGTGTGGAAAGTCCCCAGGCTCCCCAGCA
GGCAGAAGTATGCAAAGCATGCATCTCAATTAGTCAGCAACCAGGTGTGGAAAGTCCCCAGGCTCCCCAG
CAGGCAGAAGTATGCAAAGCATGCATCTCAATTAGTCAGCAACCATAGTCCCGCCCCTAACTCCGCCCAT
CCCGCCCCTAACTCCGCCCAGTTCCGCCCATTCTCCGCCCCATGGCTGACTAATTTTTTTTATTTATGCA
GAGGCCGAGGCCGCCTCGGCCTCTGAGCTATTCCAGAAGTAGTGAGGAGGCTTTTTTGGAGGCCTAGGCT
TTTGCAAAAAGCTTGATTCTTCTGACACAACAGTCTCGAACTTAAGCTGCAGAAGTTGGTCGTGAGGCAC
TGGGCAGGTAAGTATCAAGGTTACAAGACAGGTTTAAGGAGACCAATAGAAACTGGGCTTGTCGAGACAG
AGAAGACTCTTGCGTTTCTGATAGGCACCTATTGGTCTTACTGACATCCACTTTGCCTTTCTCTCCACAG
GTGTCCACTCCCAGTTCAATTACAGCTCTTAAGGCTAGAGTACTTAATACGACTCACTATAGGCTAGCCA
CCATGACTTCGAAAGTTTATGATCCAGAACAAAGGAAACGGATGATAACTGGTCCGCAGTGGTGGGCCAG
ATGTAAACAAATGAATGTTCTTGATTCATTTATTAATTATTATGATTCAGAAAAACATGCAGAAAATGCT
GTTATTTTTTTACATGGTAACGCGGCCTCTTCTTATTTATGGCGACATGTTGTGCCACATATTGAGCCAG
TAGCGCGGTGTATTATACCAGACCTTATTGGTATGGGCAAATCAGGCAAATCTGGTAATGGTTCTTATAG
GTTACTTGATCATTACAAATATCTTACTGCATGGTTTGAACTTCTTAATTTACCAAAGAAGATCATTTTT
GTCGGCCATGATTGGGGTGCTTGTTTGGCATTTCATTATAGCTATGAGCATCAAGATAAGATCAAAGCAA
TAGTTCACGCTGAAAGTGTAGTAGATGTGATTGAATCATGGGATGAATGGCCTGATATTGAAGAAGATAT
TGCGTTGATCAAATCTGAAGAAGGAGAAAAAATGGTTTTGGAGAATAACTTCTTCGTGGAAACCATGTTG
CCATCAAAAATCATGAGAAAGTTAGAACCAGAAGAATTTGCAGCATATCTTGAACCATTCAAAGAGAAAG
GTGAAGTTCGTCGTCCAACATTATCATGGCCTCGTGAAATCCCGTTAGTAAAAGGTGGTAAACCTGACGT
TGTACAAATTGTTAGGAATTATAATGCTTATCTACGTGCAAGTGATGATTTACCAAAAATGTTTATTGAA
TCGGACCCAGGATTCTTTTCCAATGCTATTGTTGAAGGTGCCAAGAAGTTTCCTAATACTGAATTTGTCA
AAGTAAAAGGTCTTCATTTTTCGCAAGAAGATGCACCTGATGAAATGGGAAAATATATCAAATCGTTCGT
TGAGCGAGTTCTCAAAAATGAACAATAATTCTAGGAGCT
