>Addgene plasmid #12057 | pAG81 ZAP3 3'UTR mut | addgene partial sequence | sequence record 18650 | 12057 with EBV-rev
TCTGCTCGAGCGGCCGCTCTAGAGGTTGACACCATCTTTATATAAACACAGTTTTTATCAAGAGTCCTCT
ATATCACACACGGGTTCGATGGGACCACTCCCTGGAGATTCTGTATACTCTAGGGGGTAGGAATCAGAGT
TCTCATTTTGTACATTTTCAAAAGAATATGAGGAGCAACTTTAGCAAGGGCTCAAGTATTAAATAAACCG
AGTAATATTCTGGATTTAAAAAGCAACACTATTCCAAGGCATTGCTAATCTCTGTACTTCAGTAAACACT
GAAAAGTCAACGTAACTCTATAGGTCGCATATTCTTGAATGACAGGGAAAGGCAAACATCTCTACAGAGG
TGTGATCGAAAGCATTTTACATTAGGTACACAGAAACTTTAAACTCACACTATGTAAGCCTCTAATCAGC
CTGAGCAAAATCCATTGCCTACACAGTCATTTAATTTTTCCCCGTCACTTAGGATAAAATGCAGAAGAAC
AAATCTAGCAGCCAGTGGCAACCCTCTGCCTCCCCATTCAATAAGTTCTTCTGCCTCTGTTGACAGAAAC
TCAAATTTGGAGATCTTGTAGCAAAGAAGAGACAATTATGCATATGTTGGGTAGGCTGTGCCACATATCT
GCTGCATTCTAAGAATGCCCTTTCATATGTAATTGATTGAGCTCCTAGAATTATTGTTCATTTTTGAGAA
CTCGCTCAACGAA
